>Addgene plasmid #69911 | Hy_pMT EGFP SV40 pA | depositor full sequence | sequence record 124091 | Hy_pMT EGFP SV40 pA sequence 7893 bps
AAAAGGCCGCGTTGCTGGCGTTTTTCCATAGGCTCCGCCCCCCTGACGAGCATCACAAAAATCGACGCTC
AAGTCAGAGGTGGCGAAACCCGACAGGACTATAAAGATACCAGGCGTTTCCCCCTGGAAGCTCCCTCGTG
CGCTCTCCTGTTCCGACCCTGCCGCTTACCGGATACCTGTCCGCCTTTCTCCCTTCGGGAAGCGTGGCGC
TTTCTCATAGCTCACGCTGTAGGTATCTCAGTTCGGTGTAGGTCGTTCGCTCCAAGCTGGGCTGTGTGCA
CGAACCCCCCGTTCAGCCCGACCGCTGCGCCTTATCCGGTAACTATCGTCTTGAGTCCAACCCGGTAAGA
CACGACTTATCGCCACTGGCAGCAGCCACTGGTAACAGGATTAGCAGAGCGAGGTATGTAGGCGGTGCTA
CAGAGTTCTTGAAGTGGTGGCCTAACTACGGCTACACTAGAAGGACAGTATTTGGTATCTGCGCTCTGCT
GAAGCCAGTTACCTTCGGAAAAAGAGTTGGTAGCTCTTGATCCGGCAAACAAACCACCGCTGGTAGCGGT
GGTTTTTTTGTTTGCAAGCAGCAGATTACGCGCAGAAAAAAAGGATCTCAAGAAGATCCTTTGATCTTTT
CTACGGGGTCTGACGCTCAGTGGAACGAAAACTCACGTTAAGGGATTTTGGTCATGAGATTATCAAAAAG
GATCTTCACCTAGATCCTTTTAAATTAAAAATGAAGTTTTAAATCAATCTAAAGTATATATGAGTAAACT
TGGTCTGACAGTTACCAATGCTTAATCAGTGAGGCACCTATCTCAGCGATCTGTCTATTTCGTTCATCCA
TAGTTGCCTGACTCCCCGTCGTGTAGATAACTACGATACGGGAGGGCTTACCATCTGGCCCCAGTGCTGC
AATGATACCGCGAGACCCACGCTCACCGGCTCCAGATTTATCAGCAATAAACCAGCCAGCCGGAAGGGCC
GAGCGCAGAAGTGGTCCTGCAACTTTATCCGCCTCCATCCAGTCTATTAATTGTTGCCGGGAAGCTAGAG
TAAGTAGTTCGCCAGTTAATAGTTTGCGCAACGTTGTTGCCATTGCTGCAGGCATCGTGGTGTCACGCTC
GTCGTTTGGTATGGCTTCATTCAGCTCCGGTTCCCAACGATCAAGGCGAGTTACATGATCCCCCATGTTG
TGCAAAAAAGCGGTTAGCTCCTTCGGTCCTCCGATCGTTGTCAGAAGTAAGTTGGCCGCAGTGTTATCAC
TCATGGTTATGGCAGCACTGCATAATTCTCTTACTGTCATGCCATCCGTAAGATGCTTTTCTGTGACTGG
TGAGTACTCAACCAAGTCATTCTGAGAATAGTGTATGCGGCGACCGAGTTGCTCTTGCCCGGCGTCAACA
CGGGATAATACCGCGCCACATAGCAGAACTTTAAAAGTGCTCATCATTGGAAAACGTTCTTCGGGGCGAA
AACTCTCAAGGATCTTACCGCTGTTGAGATCCAGTTCGATGTAACCCACTCGTGCACCCAACTGATCTTC
AGCATCTTTTACTTTCACCAGCGTTTCTGGGTGAGCAAAAACAGGAAGGCAAAATGCCGCAAAAAAGGGA
ATAAGGGCGACACGGAAATGTTGAATACTCATACTCTTCCTTTTTCAATATTATTGAAGCATTTATCAGG
GTTATTGTCTCATGAGCGGATACATATTTGAATGTATTTAGAAAAATAAACAAATAGGGGTTCCGCGCAC
ATTTCCCCGAAAAGTGCCACCTGACGTCTAAGAAACCATTATTATCATGACATTAACCTATAAAAATAGG
CGTATCACGAGGCCCTTTCGTCTTCAAGAATTCACATTTGTACGAATTTTTTTTTTATCAAAAGTTCGAG
TTTTTCACCAATTTCCTCATCAACCGAGCAAGGCAAACGGCTTTGAATAATATGGTGTTATATATACATA
TATCAAATCGCTGCTGACTGCGTGATTGATGGCCCCAAGATTACATATTATCGAATCAGGATTCAGAAGG
AGATCAATGTCAAATGCGGACAGGAACATGAAAGACGCCTGTTATGCGCAATTAAAAATTTGGGTTTAAT
TGCTGTGGAAACTGTTGTTGGCGGCATCTTAAGTTCCTGTTTAACAACATCAACTACTTATGTACGTAGA
AGCGTTTAAGCCATTTGCATACAGATGAGAACTGGCTTTTGTGCTAATCAGTCAAGATGACTCCGATGAT
GATGACTCATTACCTGACCAGTTTTCGCTGCTTTCTTTTCAACAACTACTTGTATATGTATTGTATCCAA
TAGCAATACATTGAATTTCCATGGTCTAGTCACGTATTATCATTTAATTGACACCAAGTCGTGTTATTGT
TGAGCTATCGAGTTCAGCTCAAACATTTCTTATTCCCATGAATAAGCCGGCAAAAATATGCAATCTATGA
AAGTTAATATAAGCAAACCTTACTTTGACTCAATACCAATGCACTTTGTGTCGATAGGTTCACGCAATTG
AGGCGATTATTCCGATAACCCAAGCGATTGACTGTTCCCGTTTCGATTCCAATTGAAATTTGGAAATGTA
CAATAGTTTTGCTATATGCTGTCAAGTACGCTCTTATCTTCTCTGGGTTTTCTTCAGAGTTTCGAAACGC
TTCTTCTTTTTTTTGTTTTTTTTTTTTTGGAATCTCGTATTTTGGAAGGGGCTCCCCTCTGGAATTTGTT
ACACTGTCGTTATCATTGCGAACAAGCGGCCCGAAGCTATCAGCGACTTTAACATTTACAATGCACTTTT
TTACGACCAATTAAATGTACATTTTCCTTTCTTCGCCCGTTGATAAGCGAACGCGATGTGGCGCAGGCAA
TGTGTTGCTCTTGCGACACAAACGCAATCAAAATGGATTCAATTTCGCTTTTTCCCAGTGAAACGAAGAA
CGAACCGACCATCATGATATGCTCCTCTGCATGTTGCGTATTGAATCAATGACAATTTCAATTAAGCCGC
CCGTTCGTCATGCGTTTTCGTGCGCTTCGAAATGCTGATAACGCTGCTGTCCTCCAACTGCTTTGCATGT
GGACACAATTCCATTTATTTAATTCTTTTATTTGGATCGGTTAAATTAAAAAGCGCCTTGTTACGCATTT
AACGTTGTTTCCGGTGCGTGGTGGTTTCATGCTTCTGGGAACGGCAAATGGGTTTAGGATTGGGAACCCC
TCATCATCTGTTGGAATATACTATTCAACCTACAAAAGTAACGTTAAACAACACTACTTTATATTTGATA
TGAATGGCCACACCTTTTATGCCATAAAACATATTGTAAGAGAATACCACTCTTTTTATTCCTTCTTTCC
TTCTTGTACGTTTTTTGCTGTAAGTAGGTCGTGGTGCTGGTGTTGCAGTTGAAATAACTTAAAATATAAA
TCATAAAACTCAAACATAAACTTGACTATTTATTTATTTATTAAGAAAGGAAATATAAATTATAAATTAC
AACAGGTTATGGACCTGCAGCCAAGCTTGGCGCTCGTCCGGGGGCAATGAGATATGAAAAAGCCTGAACT
CACCGCGACGTCTGTCGAGAAGTTTCTGATCGAAAAGTTCGACAGCGTCTCCGACCTGATGCAGCTCTCG
GAGGGCGAAGAATCTCGTGCTTTCAGCTTCGATGTAGGAGGGCGTGGATATGTCCTGCGGGTAAATAGCT
GCGCCGATGGTTTCTACAAAGATCGTTATGTTTATCGGCACTTTGCATCGGCCGCGCTCCCGATTCCGGA
AGTGCTTGACATTGGGGAATTCAGCGAGAGCCTGACCTATTGCATCTCCCGCCGTGCACAGGGTGTCACG
TTGCAAGACCTGCCTGAAACCGAACTGCCCGCTGTTCTGCAGCCGGTCGCGGAGGCCATGGATGCGATCG
CTGCGGCCGATCTTAGCCAGACGAGCGGGTTCGGCCCATTCGGACCGCAAGGAATCGGTCAATACACTAC
ATGGCGTGATTTCATATGCGCGATTGCTGATCCCCATGTGTATCACTGGCAAACTGTGATGGACGACACC
GTCAGTGCGTCCGTCGCGCAGGCTCTCGATGAGCTGATGCTTTGGGCCGAGGACTGCCCCGAAGTCCGGC
ACCTCGTGCACGCGGATTTCGGCTCCAACAATGTCCTGACGGACAATGGCCGCATAACAGCGGTCATTGA
CTGGAGCGAGGCGATGTTCGGGGATTCCCAATACGAGGTCGCCAACATCTTCTTCTGGAGGCCGTGGTTG
GCTTGTATGGAGCAGCAGACGCGCTACTTCGAGCGGAGGCATCCGGAGCTTGCAGGATCGCCGCGGCTCC
GGGCGTATATGCTCCGCATTGGTCTTGACCAACTCTATCAGAGCTTGGTTGACGGCAATTTCGATGATGC
AGCTTGGGCGCAGGGTCGATGCGACGCAATCGTCCGATCCGGAGCCGGGACTGTCGGGCGTACACAAATC
GCCCGCAGAAGCGCGGCCGTCTGGACCGATGGCTGTGTAGAAGTACTCGCCGATAGTGGAAACCGACGCC
CCAGCACTCGTCCGAGGGCAAAGGAATAGAGTAGATGCCGACCGAACAAGAGCTGATTTCGAGAACGCCT
CAGCCAGCAACTCGCGCGAGCCTAGCAAGGCAAATGCGAGAGAACGGCCTTACGCTTGGTGGCACAGTTC
TCGTCCACAGTTCGCTAAGCTCGCTCGGCTGGGTCGCGGGAGGGCCGGTCGCAGTGATTCAGGCCCTTCT
GGATTGTGTTGGTCCCCAGGGCACGATTGTCATGCCCACGCACTCGGGTGATCTGACTGATCCCGCAGAT
TGGAGATCGCCGCCCGTGCCTGCCGATTGGGTGCAGATCTTTGTGAAGGAACCTTACTTCTGTGGTGTGA
CATAATTGGACAAACTACCTACAGAGATTTAAAGCTCTAAGGTAAATATAAAATTTTTAAGTGTATAATG
TGTTAAACTACTGATTCTAATTGTTTGTGTATTTTAGATTCCAACCTATGGAACTGATGAATGGGAGCAG
TGGTGGAATGCCTTTAATGAGGAAAACCTGTTTTGCTCAGAAGAAATGCCATCTAGTGATGATGAGGCTA
CTGCTGACTCTCAACATTCTACTCCTCCAAAAAAGAAGAGAAAGGTAGAAGACCCCAAGGACTTTCCTTC
AGAATTGCTAAGTTTTTTGAGTCATGCTGTGTTTAGTAATAGAACTCTTGCTTGCTTTGCTATTTACACC
ACAAAGGAAAAAGCTGCACTGCTATACAAGAAAATTATGGAAAAATATTCTGTAACCTTTATAAGTAGGC
ATAACAGTTATAATCATAACATACTGTTTTTTCTTACTCCACACAGGCATAGAGTGTCTGCTATTAATAA
CTATGCTCAAAAATTGTGTACCTTTAGCTTTTTAATTTGTAAAGGGGTTAATAAGGAATATTTGATGTAT
AGTGCCTTGACTAGAGATCATAATCAGCCATACCACATTTGTAGAGGTTTTACTTGCTTTAAAAAACCTC
CCACACCTCCCCCTGAACCTGAAACATAAAATGAATGCAATTGTTGTTGTTAACTTGTTTATTGCAGCTT
ATAATGGTTACAAATAAAGCAATAGCATCACAAATTTCACAAATAAAGCATTTTTTTCACTGCATTCTAG
TTGTGGTTTGTCCAAACTCATCAATGTATCTTATCATGTCTGGATCAATTCGTTGCAGGACAGGATGTGG
TGCCCGATGTGACTAGCTCTTTGCTGCAGGCCGTCCTATCCTCTGGTTCCGATAAGAGACCCAGAACTCC
GGCCCCCCACCGCCCACCGCCACCCCCATACATATGTGGTACGCAAGTAAGAGTGCCTGCGCATGCCCCA
TGTGCCCCACCAAGAGCTTTGCATCCCATACAAGTCCCCAAAGTGGAGAACCGAACCAATTCTTCGCGGG
CAGAACAAAAGCTTCTGCACACGTCTCCACTCGAATTTGGAGCCGGCCGGCGTGTGCAAAAGAGGTGAAT
CGAACGAAAGACCCGTGTGTAAAGCCGCGTTTCCAAAATGTATAAAACCGAGAGCATCTGGCCAATGTGC
ATCAGTTGTGGTCAGCAGCAAAATCAAGTGAATCATCTCAGTGCAACTAAAGGGGGGATCTCGAGGTCGA
CGGTATCGATAAGCTTGATATCACCATGGTGAGCAAGGGCGAGGAGCTGTTCACCGGGGTGGTGCCCATC
CTGGTCGAGCTGGACGGCGACGTAAACGGCCACAAGTTCAGCGTGTCCGGCGAGGGCGAGGGCGATGCCA
CCTACGGCAAGCTGACCCTGAAGTTCATCTGCACCACCGGCAAGCTGCCCGTGCCCTGGCCCACCCTCGT
GACCACCCTGACCTACGGCGTGCAGTGCTTCAGCCGCTACCCCGACCACATGAAGCAGCACGACTTCTTC
AAGTCCGCCATGCCCGAAGGCTACGTCCAGGAGCGCACCATCTTCTTCAAGGACGACGGCAACTACAAGA
CCCGCGCCGAGGTGAAGTTCGAGGGCGACACCCTGGTGAACCGCATCGAGCTGAAGGGCATCGACTTCAA
GGAGGACGGCAACATCCTGGGGCACAAGCTGGAGTACAACTACAACAGCCACAACGTCTATATCATGGCC
GACAAGCAGAAGAACGGCATCAAGGTGAACTTCAAGATCCGCCACAACATCGAGGACGGCAGCGTGCAGC
TCGCCGACCACTACCAGCAGAACACCCCCATCGGCGACGGCCCCGTGCTGCTGCCCGACAACCACTACCT
GAGCACCCAGTCCGCCCTGAGCAAAGACCCCAACGAGAAGCGCGATCACATGGTCCTGCTGGAGTTCGTG
ACCGCCGCCGGGATCACTCTCGGCATGGACGAGCTGTACAAGTAAGCGGCCGCAACTTGTTTATTGCAGC
TTATAATGGTTACAAATAAAGCAATAGCATCACAAATTTCACAAATAAAGCATTTTTTTCACTGCATTCT
AGTTGTGGTTTGTCCAAACTCATCAATGTATCTTAACTAGTGGATCCACTAGGGGCCGCCGACGCGAGGC
TGGATGGCCTTCCCCATTATGATTCTTCTCGCTTCCGGCGGCATCGGGATGCCCGCGTTGCAGGCCATGC
TGTCCAGGCAGGTAGATGACGACCATCAGGGACAGCTTCAAGGATCGCTCGCGGCTCTTACCAGCCTAAC
TTCGATCATTGGACCGCTGATCGTCACGGCGATTTATGCCGCCTCGGCGAGCACATGGAACGGGTTGGCA
TGGATTGTAGGCGCCGCCCTATACCTTGTCTGCCTCCCCGCGTTGCGTCGCGGTGCATGGAGCCGGGCCA
CCTCGACCTGAATGGAAGCCGGCGGCACCTCGCTAACGGATTCACCACTCCAAGAATTGGAGCCAATCAA
TTCTTGCGGAGAACTGTGAATGCGCAAACCAACCCTTGGCAGAACATATCCATCGCGTCCGCCATCTCCA
GCAGCCGCACGCGGCGCATCTCGGGCAGCGTTGGGTCCTGGCCACGGGTGCGCATGATCGTGCTCCTGTC
GTTGAGGACCCGGCTAGGCTGGCGGGGTTGCCTTACTGGTTAGCAGAATGAATCACCGATACGCGAGCGA
ACGTGAAGCGACTGCTGCTGCAAAACGTCTGCGACCTGAGCAACAACATGAATGGTCTTCGGTTTCCGTG
TTTCGTAAAGTCTGGAAACGCGGAAGTCAGCGCTCTTCCGCTTCCTCGCTCACTGACTCGCTGCGCTCGG
TCGTTCGGCTGCGGCGAGCGGTATCAGCTCACTCAAAGGCGGTAATACGGTTATCCACAGAATCAGGGGA
TAACGCAGGAAAGAACATGTGAGCAAAAGGCCAGCAAAAGGCCAGGAACCGTA
Features (pLannotate 1.2.2; 18 found; start..end, strand, type, name):
     23..611     -  rep_origin     ori: high-copy-number ColE1/pMB1/pBR322/pUC origin of replication
    782..1642    -  CDS            AmpR: β-lactamase; bla; confers resistance to ampicillin, carbenicillin, and related antibiotics
   1643..1747    -  promoter       AmpR promoter: bla
   3229..3508    +  promoter       copia promoter: strong promoter from the Drosophila transposable element copia (Sinclair et al., 1986)
   3554..4579    +  CDS            HygR: aminoglycoside phosphotransferase from E. coli; aph(4)-Ia; confers resistance to hygromycin
   4597..4869    +  CDS            yokD (fragment): YOKD_BACSU - Experimental evidence at protein level: Swiss-Prot protein existence level 1. May contribute to antibiotic resistance. From Bacillus subtilis (strain 168).
   4866..4940    +  CDS            small t antigen (fragment): SV40 (simian virus 40) small t antigen
   4942..5007    +  intron         small t intron: SV40 (simian virus 40) small t antigen intron
   5137..5157    +  CDS            SV40 NLS: nuclear localization signal of SV40 (simian virus 40) large T antigen
   5476..5559    +  CDS            large T antigen (fragment): large T antigen from SV40 (simian virus 40)
   5582..5716    +  polyA_signal   SV40 poly(A) signal: SV40 polyadenylation signal
   5717..6143    +  promoter       MT promoter: Drosophila metallothionein promoter
   6150..6182    -  misc_feature   MCS (fragment): pBluescript multiple cloning site
   6186..6905    +  CDS            EGFP: the original enhanced GFP (Yang et al., 1996) mammalian codon-optimized
   6914..7035    +  polyA_signal   SV40 poly(A) signal: SV40 polyadenylation signal
   7060..7361    +  CDS            TcR (fragment): tetracycline efflux protein; tet; confers resistance to tetracycline
   7603..7731    -  CDS            YPB1_ECOLX (fragment): Protein predicted: Swiss-Prot protein existence level 4. From Escherichia coli.
   7735..7868    -  rep_origin     RSF ori (fragment): Plasmids containing the RSF 1030 origin of replication can be propagated in E. coli cells that contain additional plasmids with compatible origins.
