[The description below was written by a language model from this plasmid's Addgene catalogue record and pLannotate feature annotations shown in this document.]
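Description:
Hy_pMT EGFP SV40 pA is a 7,893 bp insect expression plasmid built on the Hy_pMT backbone and designed to express EGFP in Drosophila cells. In E. coli it is maintained through a high-copy ColE1/pUC-type origin and selected with ampicillin via the β-lactamase gene and its native promoter. For selection in insect cells it carries a hygromycin resistance cassette in which the strong promoter from the Drosophila copia transposable element drives the hygromycin phosphotransferase gene. This gene is followed by SV40-derived sequence that includes the small t antigen intron and a polyadenylation signal. This arrangement allows transfected fly cells to be enriched or stable lines to be established under hygromycin.

The payload lies immediately downstream of the selection cassette. The Drosophila metallothionein (MT) promoter is followed by a short remnant of a pBluescript-type polylinker, the EGFP coding sequence (cloned between EcoRV and NotI sites, both retained), and an SV40 polyadenylation signal that terminates the transcript. The metallothionein promoter is metal-inducible, so reporter expression is generally switched on by adding copper or similar metal ions to the culture medium, which gives temporal control over transcription.

Several other annotated fragments (partial tetracycline resistance, RSF origin, yokD-like and SV40 T antigen pieces) appear to be non-functional backbone remnants or similarity hits rather than working elements. The record states the purpose only as EGFP expression in Drosophila. The associated work concerns circular RNA expression in flies, so the plasmid may have served as a linear mRNA reporter or control and as a parent for derivative constructs, but the record does not say this.
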