Addgene plasmid #69911: Hy_pMT EGFP SV40 pA
Purpose: Expresses EGFP in Drosophila
Depositing lab: Jeremy Wilusz. Depositing organization: University of Pennsylvania. Publication: Combinatorial control of Drosophila circular RNA expression by intronic repeats, hnRNPs, and SR proteins. Kramer MC, Liang D, Tatomer DC, Gold B, March ZM, Cherry S, Wilusz JE. Genes Dev. 2015 Oct 8. 10.1101/gad.270421.115 PubMed 26450910.
Backbone
  Vector backbone: Hy_pMT
  Total vector size (bp): 7893
  Vector type: Insect Expression
  Selectable markers: Hygromycin
Growth in bacteria
  Bacterial resistance: Ampicillin, 100 μg/mL
  Growth temperature: 37°C
  Growth strain: Top10
  Copy number: Unknown
Gene/Insert
  Gene/Insert name: EGFP
  Promoter: Metallothionein Promoter (pMT)
  Cloning method: Restriction Enzyme; 5′ cloning site EcoRV (not destroyed); 3′ cloning site NotI (not destroyed)
  Sequencing primers: 5′ CACTCGAATTTGGAGCCGGC
Terms and licenses: Academic/Nonprofit Terms; Industry Terms: Not Available to Industry
How to cite: Hy_pMT EGFP SV40 pA was a gift from Jeremy Wilusz (Addgene plasmid # 69911 ; http://n2t.net/addgene:69911 ; RRID:Addgene_69911)
