>Addgene plasmid #69911 | Hy_pMT EGFP SV40 pA | addgene partial sequence | sequence record 127210 | MT-Forward 5'-CATCTCAGTGCAACTAAA-3'
TCACCATGGTGAGCAAGGGCGAGGAGCTGTTCACCGGGGTGGTGCCCATCCTGGTCGAGCTGGACGGCGA
CGTAAACGGCCACAAGTTCAGCGTGTCCGGCGAGGGCGAGGGCGATGCCACCTACGGCAAGCTGACCCTG
AAGTTCATCTGCACCACCGGCAAGCTGCCCGTGCCCTGGCCCACCCTCGTGACCACCCTGACCTACGGCG
TGCAGTGCTTCAGCCGCTACCCCGACCACATGAAGCAGCACGACTTCTTCAAGTCCGCCATGCCCGAAGG
CTACGTCCAGGAGCGCACCATCTTCTTCAAGGACGACGGCAACTACAAGACCCGCGCCGAGGTGAAGTTC
GAGGGCGACACCCTGGTGAACCGCATCGAGCTGAAGGGCATCGACTTCAAGGAGGACGGCAACATCCTGG
GGCACAAGCTGGAGTACAACTACAACAGCCACAACGTCTATATCATGGCCGACAAGCAGAAGAACGGCAT
CAAGGTGAACTTCAAGATCCGCCACAACATCGAGGACGGCAGCGTGCAGCTCGCCGACCACTACCAGCAG
AACACCCCCATCGGCGACGGCCCCGTGCTGCTGCCCGACAACCACTACCTGAGCACCCAGTCCGCCCTGA
GCAAAGACCCCAACGAGAAGCGCGATCACATGGTCCTGCTGGAGTTCGTGACCGCCGCCGGGATCACTCT
CGGCATGGACGAGCTGTACAAGTAAGCGGCCGCAACTTGTTTATTGCAGCTTATAATGGTTACA
