>Addgene plasmid #69911 | Hy_pMT EGFP SV40 pA | addgene partial sequence | sequence record 127794 | Tet-R3 5'-CGGAAGCGAGAAGAATCATAA-3'
ATCCACTAGTTAAGATACATTGATGAGTTTGGACAAACCACAACTAGAATGCAGTGAAAAAAATGCTTTA
TTTGTGAAATTTGTGATGCTATTGCTTTATTTGTAACCATTATAAGCTGCAATAAACAAGTTGCGGCCGC
TTACTTGTACAGCTCGTCCATGCCGAGAGTGATCCCGGCGGCGGTCACGAACTCCAGCAGGACCATGTGA
TCGCGCTTCTCGTTGGGGTCTTTGCTCAGGGCGGACTGGGTGCTCAGGTAGTGGTTGTCGGGCAGCAGCA
CGGGGCCGTCGCCGATGGGGGTGTTCTGCTGGTAGTGGTCGGCGAGCTGCACGCTGCCGTCCTCGATGTT
GTGGCGGATCTTGAAGTTCACCTTGATGCCGTTCTTCTGCTTGTCGGCCATGATATAGACGTTGTGGCTG
TTGTAGTTGTACTCCAGCTTGTGCCCCAGGATGTTGCCGTCCTCCTTGAAGTCGATGCCCTTCAGCTCGA
TGCGGTTCACCAGGGTGTCGCCCTCGAACTTCACCTCGGCGCGGGTCTTGTAGTTGCCGTCGTCCTTGAA
GAAGATGGTGCGCTCCTGGACGTAGCCTTCGGGCATGGCGGACTTGAAGAAGTCGTGCTGCTTCATGTGG
TCGGGGTAGCGGCTGAAGCACTGCACGCCGTAGGTCAGGGTGGTCACGAGGGTGGGCCAGGGCACGGGCA
GCTTGCCGGTGGTGCAGATGAACTTCAGGGTCAGCTTGCCGTAGGTGGCATCGCCCTCGCCCTCGCCGGA
CACGCTGAACTTGTGGCCG
